>Addgene plasmid #43422 | II-TAGT | depositor partial sequence | sequence record 58687 | II-TAGT sequence 426 bps
CGTCTCGCTTAACCCCAGAGCAGGTCGTGGCCATTGCCTCGAATGGAGGGGGCAAACAGGCGTTGGAAAC
CGTACAACGATTGCTGCCGGTGCTGTGCCAAGCGCACGGACTCACCCCAGAGCAGGTCGTGGCAATCGCC
TCCAACATTGGCGGGAAACAGGCACTCGAGACTGTCCAGCGCCTGCTTCCCGTGCTGTGCCAAGCGCACG
GCCTCACCCCAGAGCAGGTCGTGGCAATCGCGAGCAATAACGGCGGAAAACAGGCTTTGGAAACGGTGCA
GAGGCTCCTTCCAGTGCTGTGCCAAGCGCACGGATTAACCCCAGAGCAGGTCGTGGCCATTGCCTCGAAT
GGAGGGGGCAAACAGGCGTTGGAAACCGTACAACGATTGCTGCCGGTGCTGTGCCAAGCGCACGGGCTCA
GAGACG
