>Addgene plasmid #43422 | II-TAGT | addgene partial sequence | sequence record 60575 | M13-F20 5'-TGTAAAACGACGGCCAGT-3'
CTATAGGGCGAATTGGGCCCTCTAGATGCATGCTCGAGCGGCCGCCAGTGTGATGGATATCTGCAGAATT
CGCCCTTGCCGTCCTAGCGCGTCTCGCTTAACCCCAGAGCAGGTCGTGGCCATTGCCTCGAATGGAGGGG
GCAAACAGGCGTTGGAAACCGTACAACGATTGCTGCCGGTGCTGTGCCAAGCGCACGGACTCACCCCAGA
GCAGGTCGTGGCAATCGCCTCCAACATTGGCGGGAAACAGGCACTCGAGACTGTCCAGCGCCTGCTTCCC
GTGCTGTGCCAAGCGCACGGCCTCACCCCAGAGCAGGTCGTGGCAATCGCGAGCAATAACGGCGGAAAAC
AGGCTTTGGAAACGGTGCAGAGGCTCCTTCCAGTGCTGTGCCAAGCGCACGGATTAACCCCAGAGCAGGT
CGTGGCCATTGCCTCGAATGGAGGGGGCAAACAGGCGTTGGAAACCGTACAACGATTGCTGCCGGTGCTG
TGCCAAGCGCACGGGCTCAGAGACGTGGGCACAGGAAAGAAGGGCGAATTCCAGCACACTGGCGGCCGTT
ACTAGTGGATCCGAGCTCGGTACCAAGCTTGATGCATAGCTTGAGTATTCTATAGTGTCACCTAAATAGC
TTGGCGTAATCATGGTCATAGCTGTTTCCTGTGTGAAATTGTTATCCGCTCACAATTCCACACAACATAC
GAGCCGGAAGCATAAAGTGTAAAGCCTGGGGTGCCTAATGAGTGAGCTAACTCACATTAATTGCGTTGCG
CTCACTGCCCGCTTTCCAGTCGGGAAACCTGTCGTGCCAGCTGCATTAATGAATCGGCCAACGCGCGGGG
AGAGGCGGTTTGCGTATTGGGCGCTCTTCCGCTTCCTCGCTCACTGACTCGCTGCGCTCGGTCGTTCGGC
TGCGGCGAGCGGTATCAGCTCACTCAAAGGCGGTAATACGGTTATCCACAGAATCA
