[The description below was written by a language model from this plasmid's Addgene catalogue record.]
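Description:
II-TAGT is a bacterial cloning plasmid built on the commercial pCRII-TOPO backbone (about 4 kb without insert), carrying a 426 bp synthetic insert introduced by TOPO cloning. It is a high-copy plasmid maintained in E. coli and selectable with both ampicillin and kanamycin, consistent with the dual resistance markers of the pCRII-TOPO vector. The insert sits in the TOPO cloning site and can be sequenced from the flanking T7 and M13 reverse primer sites. No feature table is provided, so the detailed layout of the origins, markers and insert boundaries is not recorded here.

The record describes the insert only by its name and as synthetic; it does not state what it encodes. The plasmid was deposited with a study describing a TALEN genome-editing system for generating human stem cell-based disease models. In that context, the name plausibly denotes a pre-assembled block of TALE repeat units recognising the four-base sequence TAGT and occupying the second position ("II") in a modular assembly scheme. The insert size is roughly what four TALE repeats of about 102 bp each would occupy. This reading is an inference from the name, size and publication rather than a stated fact. The vector has no recorded mammalian promoter or expression elements, so it appears to serve as a storage and propagation plasmid. On this reading it would be one member of a library of repeat modules that are excised or amplified and joined to build full-length TALE DNA-binding arrays in a separate nuclease expression backbone, rather than a construct used directly in cells.
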