Addgene plasmid #43422: II-TAGT
Depositing lab: Chad Cowan & Kiran Musunuru. Depositing organization: Harvard University. Publication: A TALEN Genome-Editing System for Generating Human Stem Cell-Based Disease Models. Ding Q, Lee YK, Schaefer EA, Peters DT, Veres A, Kim K, Kuperwasser N, Motola DL, Meissner TB, Hendriks WT, Trevisan M, Gupta RM, Moisan A, Banks E, Friesen M, Schinzel RT, Xia F, Tang A, Xia Y, Figueroa E, Wann A, Ahfeldt T, Daheron L, Zhang F, Rubin LL, Peng LF, Chung RT, Musunuru K, Cowan CA. Cell Stem Cell. 2012 Dec 12. pii: S1934-5909(12)00645-5. doi: 10.1016/j.stem.2012.11.011. PubMed 23246482.
Backbone
  Vector backbone: pCRII-TOPO
  Backbone manufacturer: Invitrogen
  Backbone size w/o insert (bp): 3973
  Vector type: Bacterial Cloning
Growth in bacteria
  Bacterial resistance: Ampicillin and Kanamycin, 100 & 50 μg/mL
  Growth temperature: 37°C
  Growth strain: Top10
  Copy number: High Copy
Gene/Insert
  Gene/Insert name: II-TAGT
  Species: Synthetic
  Insert size (bp): 426
  Cloning method: TOPO Cloning
  Sequencing primers: 5′ T7; 3′ M13-rev
Terms and licenses: Academic/Nonprofit Terms; Industry Terms: Not Available to Industry
How to cite: II-TAGT was a gift from Chad Cowan & Kiran Musunuru (Addgene plasmid # 43422 ; http://n2t.net/addgene:43422 ; RRID:Addgene_43422)
